>Addgene plasmid #55660 | RRAS2 | depositor partial sequence | sequence record 86182 | RRAS2
ATGGCCGCGGCCGGCTGGCGCGACGGCTCCGGCCAGGAGAAGTACCGGCTCGTGGTGGTCGGCGGTGGCG
GCGTGGGCAAGTCGGCGCTCACCATCCAGTTCATCCAGTCCTATTTTGTGACGGACTATGATCCAACCAT
TGAAGACTCATACACAAAGCAATGTGTGATCGATGACCGAGCTGCCCGGCTGGACATTTTGGATACAGCC
GGACAAGAGGAGTTTGGAGCCATGAGAGAGCAATACATGAGGACAGGCGAGGGCTTCCTGTTGGTCTTCT
CAGTCACGGATAGAGGCAGTTTTGAAGAAATCTATAAGTTTCAAAGACAGATTCTCAGAGTAAAGGACCG
TGATGAGTTTCCCATGATTTTAATTGGCAATAAAGCTGACCTGGACCATCAGAGACAGGTAACACAGGAA
GAAGGGCAGCAGTTAGCAAGGCAGCTCAAGGTCACATATATGGAGGCATCGGCAAAGATCAGGATGAATG
TAGACCAAGCTTTCCACGAACTTGTCCGGGTTATAAGGAAATTTCAAGAGCAAGAATGCCCTCCTTCACC
AGAACCAACCCGGAAAGAAAAAGACAAGAAAGGCTGCCATTGTGTCATTTTCTAA
