>Addgene plasmid #55660 | RRAS2 | depositor partial sequence | sequence record 86183 | pGEX2T backbone
ACGTTATCGACTGCACGGTGCACCAATGCTTCTGGCGTCAGGCAGCCATCGGAAGCTGTGGTATGGCTGT
GCAGGTCGTAAATCACTGCATAATTCGTGTCGCTCAAGGCGCACTCCCGTTCTGGATAATGTTTTTTGCG
CCGACATCATAACGGTTCTGGCAAATATTCTGAAATGAGCTGTTGACAATTAATCATCGGCTCGTATAAT
GTGTGGAATTGTGAGCGGATAACAATTTCACACAGGAAACAGTATTCATGTCCCCTATACTAGGTTATTG
GAAAATTAAGGGCCTTGTGCAACCCACTCGACTTCTTTTGGAATATCTTGAAGAAAAATATGAAGAGCAT
TTGTATGAGCGCGATGAAGGTGATAAATGGCGAAACAAAAAGTTTGAATTGGGTTTGGAGTTTCCCAATC
TTCCTTATTATATTGATGGTGATGTTAAATTAACACAGTCTATGGCCATCATACGTTATATAGCTGACAA
GCACAACATGTTGGGTGGTTGTCCAAAAGAGCGTGCAGAGATTTCAATGCTTGAAGGAGCGGTTTTGGAT
ATTAGATACGGTGTTTCGAGAATTGCATATAGTAAAGACTTTGAAACTCTCAAAGTTGATTTTCTTAGCA
AGCTACCTGAAATGCTGAAAATGTTCGAAGATCGTTTATGTCATAAAACATATTTAAATGGTGATCATGT
AACCCATCCTGACTTCATGTTGTATGACGCTCTTGATGTTGTTTTATACATGGACCCAATGTGCCTGGAT
GCGTTCCCAAAATTAGTTTGTTTTAAAAAACGTATTGAAGCTATCCCACAAATTGATAAGTACTTGAAAT
CCAGCAAGTATATAGCATGGCCTTTGCAGGGCTGGCAAGCCACGTTTGGTGGTGGCGACCATCCTCCAAA
ATCGGATCTGGTTCCGCGTGGATCCCCGGGAATTCATCGTGACTGACTGACGATCTGCCTCGCGCGTTTC
GGTGATGACGGTGAAAACCTCTGACACATGCAGCTCCCGGAGACGGTCACAGCTTGTCTGTAAGCGGATG
CCGGGAGCAGACAAGCCCGTCAGGGCGCGTCAGCGGGTGTTGGCGGGTGTCGGGGCGCAGCCATGACCCA
GTCACGTAGCGATAGCGGAGTGTATAATTCTTGAAGACGAAAGGGCCTCGTGATACGCCTATTTTTATAG
GTTAATGTCATGATAATAATGGTTTCTTAGACGTCAGGTGGCACTTTTCGGGGAAATGTGCGCGGAACCC
CTATTTGTTTATTTTTCTAAATACATTCAAATATGTATCCGCTCATGAGACAATAACCCTGATAAATGCT
TCAATAATATTGAAAAAGGAAGAGTATGAGTATTCAACATTTCCGTGTCGCCCTTATTCCCTTTTTTGCG
GCATTTTGCCTTCCTGTTTTTGCTCACCCAGAAACGCTGGTGAAAGTAAAAGATGCTGAAGATCAGTTGG
GTGCACGAGTGGGTTACATCGAACTGGATCTCAACAGCGGTAAGATCCTTGAGAGTTTTCGCCCCGAAGA
ACGTTTTCCAATGATGAGCACTTTTAAAGTTCTGCTATGTGGCGCGGTATTATCCCGTGTTGACGCCGGG
CAAGAGCAACTCGGTCGCCGCATACACTATTCTCAGAATGACTTGGTTGAGTACTCACCAGTCACAGAAA
AGCATCTTACGGATGGCATGACAGTAAGAGAATTATGCAGTGCTGCCATAACCATGAGTGATAACACTGC
GGCCAACTTACTTCTGACAACGATCGGAGGACCGAAGGAGCTAACCGCTTTTTTGCACAACATGGGGGAT
CATGTAACTCGCCTTGATCGTTGGGAACCGGAGCTGAATGAAGCCATACCAAACGACGAGCGTGACACCA
CGATGCCTGCAGCAATGGCAACAACGTTGCGCAAACTATTAACTGGCGAACTACTTACTCTAGCTTCCCG
GCAACAATTAATAGACTGGATGGAGGCGGATAAAGTTGCAGGACCACTTCTGCGCTCGGCCCTTCCGGCT
GGCTGGTTTATTGCTGATAAATCTGGAGCCGGTGAGCGTGGGTCTCGCGGTATCATTGCAGCACTGGGGC
CAGATGGTAAGCCCTCCCGTATCGTAGTTATCTACACGACGGGGAGTCAGGCAACTATGGATGAACGAAA
TAGACAGATCGCTGAGATAGGTGCCTCACTGATTAAGCATTGGTAACTGTCAGACCAAGTTTACTCATAT
ATACTTTAGATTGATTTAAAACTTCATTTTTAATTTAAAAGGATCTAGGTGAAGATCCTTTTTGATAATC
TCATGACCAAAATCCCTTAACGTGAGTTTTCGTTCCACTGAGCGTCAGACCCCGTAGAAAAGATCAAAGG
ATCTTCTTGAGATCCTTTTTTTCTGCGCGTAATCTGCTGCTTGCAAACAAAAAAACCACCGCTACCAGCG
GTGGTTTGTTTGCCGGATCAAGAGCTACCAACTCTTTTTCCGAAGGTAACTGGCTTCAGCAGAGCGCAGA
TACCAAATACTGTCCTTCTAGTGTAGCCGTAGTTAGGCCACCACTTCAAGAACTCTGTAGCACCGCCTAC
ATACCTCGCTCTGCTAATCCTGTTACCAGTGGCTGCTGCCAGTGGCGATAAGTCGTGTCTTACCGGGTTG
GACTCAAGACGATAGTTACCGGATAAGGCGCAGCGGTCGGGCTGAACGGGGGGTTCGTGCACACAGCCCA
GCTTGGAGCGAACGACCTACACCGAACTGAGATACCTACAGCGTGAGCTATGAGAAAGCGCCACGCTTCC
CGAAGGGAGAAAGGCGGACAGGTATCCGGTAAGCGGCAGGGTCGGAACAGGAGAGCGCACGAGGGAGCTT
CCAGGGGGAAACGCCTGGTATCTTTATAGTCCTGTCGGGTTTCGCCACCTCTGACTTGAGCGTCGATTTT
TGTGATGCTCGTCAGGGGGGCGGAGCCTATGGAAAAACGCCAGCAACGCGGCCTTTTTACGGTTCCTGGC
CTTTTGCTGGCCTTTTGCTCACATGTTCTTTCCTGCGTTATCCCCTGATTCTGTGGATAACCGTATTACC
GCCTTTGAGTGAGCTGATACCGCTCGCCGCAGCCGAACGACCGAGCGCAGCGAGTCAGTGAGCGAGGAAG
CGGAAGAGCGCCTGATGCGGTATTTTCTCCTTACGCATCTGTGCGGTATTTCACACCGCATAAATTCCGA
CACCATCGAATGGTGCAAAACCTTTCGCGGTATGGCATGATAGCGCCCGGAAGAGAGTCAATTCAGGGTG
GTGAATGTGAAACCAGTAACGTTATACGATGTCGCAGAGTATGCCGGTGTCTCTTATCAGACCGTTTCCC
GCGTGGTGAACCAGGCCAGCCACGTTTCTGCGAAAACGCGGGAAAAAGTGGAAGCGGCGATGGCGGAGCT
GAATTACATTCCCAACCGCGTGGCACAACAACTGGCGGGCAAACAGTCGTTGCTGATTGGCGTTGCCACC
TCCAGTCTGGCCCTGCACGCGCCGTCGCAAATTGTCGCGGCGATTAAATCTCGCGCCGATCAACTGGGTG
CCAGCGTGGTGGTGTCGATGGTAGAACGAAGCGGCGTCGAAGCCTGTAAAGCGGCGGTGCACAATCTTCT
CGCGCAACGCGTCAGTGGGCTGATCATTAACTATCCGCTGGATGACCAGGATGCCATTGCTGTGGAAGCT
GCCTGCACTAATGTTCCGGCGTTATTTCTTGATGTCTCTGACCAGACACCCATCAACAGTATTATTTTCT
CCCATGAAGACGGTACGCGACTGGGCGTGGAGCATCTGGTCGCATTGGGTCACCAGCAAATCGCGCTGTT
AGCGGGCCCATTAAGTTCTGTCTCGGCGCGTCTGCGTCTGGCTGGCTGGCATAAATATCTCACTCGCAAT
CAAATTCAGCCGATAGCGGAACGGGAAGGCGACTGGAGTGCCATGTCCGGTTTTCAACAAACCATGCAAA
TGCTGAATGAGGGCATCGTTCCCACTGCGATGCTGGTTGCCAACGATCAGATGGCGCTGGGCGCAATGCG
CGCCATTACCGAGTCCGGGCTGCGCGTTGGTGCGGATATCTCGGTAGTGGGATACGACGATACCGAAGAC
AGCTCATGTTATATCCCGCCGTTAACCACCATCAAACAGGATTTTCGCCTGCTGGGGCAAACCAGCGTGG
ACCGCTTGCTGCAACTCTCTCAGGGCCAGGCGGTGAAGGGCAATCAGCTGTTGCCCGTCTCACTGGTGAA
AAGAAAAACCACCCTGGCGCCCAATACGCAAACCGCCTCTCCCCGCGCGTTGGCCGATTCATTAATGCAG
CTGGCACGACAGGTTTCCCGACTGGAAAGCGGGCAGTGAGCGCAACGCAATTAATGTGAGTTAGCTCACT
CATTAGGCACCCCAGGCTTTACACTTTATGCTTCCGGCTCGTATGTTGTGTGGAATTGTGAGCGGATAAC
AATTTCACACAGGAAACAGCTATGACCATGATTACGGATTCACTGGCCGTCGTTTTACAACGTCGTGACT
GGGAAAACCCTGGCGTTACCCAACTTAATCGCCTTGCAGCACATCCCCCTTTCGCCAGCTGGCGTAATAG
CGAAGAGGCCCGCACCGATCGCCCTTCCCAACAGTTGCGCAGCCTGAATGGCGAATGGCGCTTTGCCTGG
TTTCCGGCACCAGAAGCGGTGCCGGAAAGCTGGCTGGAGTGCGATCTTCCTGAGGCCGATACTGTCGTCG
TCCCCTCAAACTGGCAGATGCACGGTTACGATGCGCCCATCTACACCAACGTAACCTATCCCATTACGGT
CAATCCGCCGTTTGTTCCCACGGAGAATCCGACGGGTTGTTACTCGCTCACATTTAATGTTGATGAAAGC
TGGCTACAGGAAGGCCAGACGCGAATTATTTTTGATGGCGTTGGAATT
