>Addgene plasmid #55660 | RRAS2 | addgene partial sequence | sequence record 90509 | pGEX5 5'-GGGCTGGCAAGCCACGTTTGGTG-3'
AATCGGATCTGGTTCCGCGTGGATCTGCCGCGGCCGGCTGGCGCGACGGATCCGGCCAGGAGAAGTACCG
GCTCGTGGTGGTCGGCGGTGGCGGCGTGGGCAAGTCGGCGCTCACCATCCAGTTCATCCAGTCCTATTTT
GTGACGGACTATGATCCAACCATTGAAGACTCATACACAAAGCAATGTGTGATCGATGACCGAGCTGCCC
GGCTGGACATTTTGGATACAGCCGGACAAGAGGAGTTTGGAGCCATGAGAGAGCAATACATGAGGACAGG
CGAGGGCTTCCTGTTGGTCTTCTCAGTCACGGATAGAGGCAGTTTTGAAGAAATCTATAAGTTTCAAAGA
CAGATTCTCAGAGTAAAGGACCGTGATGAGTTTCCCATGATTTTAATTGGCAATAAAGCTGACCTGGACC
ATCAGAGACAGGTAACACAGGAAGAAGGGCAGCAGTTAGCAAGGCAGCTCAAGGTCACATATATGGAGGC
ATCGGCAAAGATCAGGATGAATGTAGACCAAGCTTTCCACGAACTTGTCCGGGTTATAAGGAAATTTCAA
GAGCAAGAATGCCCTCCTTCACCAGAACCAACCCGGAAAGAAAAAGACAAGAAAGGCTGCCATTGTGTCA
TTTTCTAAGAATTCATCGTGACTGACTGACGATCTGCCTCGCGCGTTTCGGTGATGACGGTGAAAACCTC
TGACACATGCAGCTCCCGGAGACGGTCACAGCTTGTCTGTAAGCGGATGCCGGGAGCAGACAAGCCCGTC
AGGGCGCGTCAGCGGGTGTTGGCGGGTGTCGGGGCGCAGCCATGACCCAGTCACGTAGCGATAGCGGAGT
GTATAATTCTTGAAGACGAAAGGGCCTCGTGATACGCCTATTTTTATAGGTTAATGTCATGATAATAATG
GTTTCTTAGACGTCAGGTGGCACTTTTCGGG
