>Addgene plasmid #55660 | RRAS2 | addgene partial sequence | sequence record 90511 | pGEX3 5'-CCGGGAGCTGCATGTGTCAGAGG-3'
AACGCGCGAGGCAGATCGTCAGTCAGTCACGATGAATTCTTAGAAAATGACACAATGGCAGCCTTTCTTG
TCTTTTTCTTTCCGGGTTGGTTCTGGTGAAGGAGGGCATTCTTGCTCTTGAAATTTCCTTATAACCCGGA
CAAGTTCGTGGAAAGCTTGGTCTACATTCATCCTGATCTTTGCCGATGCCTCCATATATGTGACCTTGAG
CTGCCTTGCTAACTGCTGCCCTTCTTCCTGTGTTACCTGTCTCTGATGGTCCAGGTCAGCTTTATTGCCA
ATTAAAATCATGGGAAACTCATCACGGTCCTTTACTCTGAGAATCTGTCTTTGAAACTTATAGATTTCTT
CAAAACTGCCTCTATCCGTGACTGAGAAGACCAACAGGAAGCCCTCGCCTGTCCTCATGTATTGCTCTCT
CATGGCTCCAAACTCCTCTTGTCCGGCTGTATCCAAAATGTCCAGCCGGGCAGCTCGGTCATCGATCACA
CATTGCTTTGTGTATGAGTCTTCAATGGTTGGATCATAGTCCGTCACAAAATAGGACTGGATGAACTGGA
TGGTGAGCGCCGACTTGCCCACGCCGCCACCGCCGACCACCACGAGCCGGTACTTCTCCTGGCCGGATCC
GTCGCGCCAGCCGGCCGCGGCAGATCCACGCGGAACCAGATCCGATTTTGGAGGATGGTCGCCACCACCA
AACGTGGCTTGCCAGCCCTGCAAAGGCCATGCTATATACTTGCTGGATTTCAAGTACTTATCAATTTGTG
GGATAGCTTCAATACGTTTTTTAAAACAAACTAATTTTGGGAACGCATCCAGGCACATTGGGTCCATGTA
TAAAACAACATCAAGAGCGTCATACAACATGAAGTCAGGATGGGTTACATGATCACCATTTAAATATGTT
TTATGACATAAACGATCTTCGAA
