[The description below was written by a language model from this plasmid's Addgene catalogue record.]
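Description:
RRAS2 is a bacterial expression plasmid built on the pGEX2T backbone (about 4.9 kb without insert), carrying the mouse Rras2 coding sequence, also known as TC21, which encodes a small GTPase of the RAS family. The insert was placed by restriction cloning between the BamHI and EcoRI sites of the vector, both of which remain intact, so the fragment can be excised or exchanged. The plasmid is maintained in E. coli at high copy number under ampicillin selection, and the record lists a BL21 codon-plus (DE3) derivative as the host, a strain type generally chosen for protein production because it supplies rare tRNAs that help with translation of eukaryotic sequences.

The record gives the promoter as lac and states no tags. pGEX-series vectors are, however, designed to fuse inserts cloned into their polylinker to the C-terminus of glutathione S-transferase, with expression driven by an IPTG-inducible lac-type promoter; in pGEX2T, a thrombin cleavage site sits between GST and the insert. RRAS2 is therefore presumably produced as a GST fusion that can be captured on glutathione resin, but this, like the reading frame, is inferred from the backbone rather than confirmed here, since no feature table or sequence annotation was provided.

The stated purpose is simply expression of mouse RRAS2. The associated publication concerns direct regulation of distinct phosphoinositide 3-kinase isoforms by RAS and RHO family GTPases, which is consistent with use of the plasmid to make recombinant GTPase for in vitro binding or biochemical assays, though the record does not describe specific applications.
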