Addgene plasmid #55660: RRAS2
Purpose: expression of mouse RRAS2
Depositing lab: Julian Downward. Depositing organization: Cancer Research UK. Publication: RAS and RHO families of GTPases directly regulate distinct phosphoinositide 3-kinase isoforms. Fritsch R, de Krijger I, Fritsch K, George R, Reason B, Kumar MS, Diefenbacher M, Stamp G, Downward J. Cell. 2013 May 23;153(5):1050-63. doi: 10.1016/j.cell.2013.04.031. PubMed 23706742.
Backbone
  Vector backbone: pGEX2T
  Backbone manufacturer: GE Healthcare Life Sciences
  Backbone size w/o insert (bp): 4948
  Vector type: Bacterial Expression
Growth in bacteria
  Bacterial resistance: Ampicillin, 100 μg/mL
  Growth temperature: 37°C
  Growth strain: BL21 codon plus ril de3
  Copy number: High Copy
Gene/Insert
  Gene/Insert name: RRAS2
  Species: M. musculus (mouse)
  Entrez Gene: Rras2 (a.k.a. 2610016H24Rik, C86394, TC21)
  Promoter: lac
  Cloning method: Restriction Enzyme; 5′ cloning site BamHI (not destroyed); 3′ cloning site EcoRI (not destroyed)
  Sequencing primers: 5′ lac promoter; 3′ GST-R
Terms and licenses: Academic/Nonprofit Terms; Industry Terms: Not Available to Industry
How to cite: RRAS2 was a gift from Julian Downward (Addgene plasmid # 55660 ; http://n2t.net/addgene:55660 ; RRID:Addgene_55660)
